>Addgene plasmid #20479 | pWZL Neo Myr Flag DYRK2 | addgene partial sequence | sequence record 26301 | 20479 with pWZL-Fwd
CTCCTTCTCTAGGCGCCGGCCGGATCCAGAATTCGCCACCATGGGGTCTTCAAAATCTAAACCAAAGGAC
CCCAGCCAGCGCCGGCGCAGGATCCGAGGTTACCTTGACTACAAAGACGATGACGACAAGCAATTGACAA
GTTTGTACAAAAAAGTTGGCATGAATGATCACCTGCATGTCGGCAGCCACGCTCACGGACAGATCCAGGT
TCAACAGTTGTTTGAGGATAACAGTAACAAGCGGACAGTGCTCACGACACAACCAAATGGGCTTACAACA
GTGGGCAAAACGGGCTTGCCAGTGGTGCCAGAGCGGCAGCTGGACAGCATTCATAGACGGCAGGGGAGCT
CCACCTCTCTAAAGTCCATGGAAGGCATGGGGAAGGTGAAAGCCACCCCCATGACACCTGAACAAGCAAT
GAAGCAATACATGCAAAAACTCACAGCCTTCGAACACCATGAGATTTTCAGCTACCCTGAAATATATTTC
TTGGGTCTAAATGCTAAGAAGCGCCAGGGCATGACAGGTGGGCCCAACAATGGTGGCTATGATGATGACC
AGGGATCATATGTGCAGGTGCCCCACGATCACGTGGCTTACAGGTATGAGGTCCTCAAGGTCATTGGGGA
AGGGGAGCTTGGGCAGGTGGTCAAGGCCTACGATCACAAAGTCCACCAGCACGTGGCCCTAAAGATGGTG
CGGAATGAGAAGCGCTTCCACCGGCAAGCAGCGGAG
