[The description below was written by a language model from this plasmid's Addgene catalogue record.]
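Description:
pWZL Neo Myr Flag DYRK2 is a retroviral mammalian expression plasmid built on the Gateway-compatible pWZL-Neo-Myr-Flag-DEST backbone. It carries the human DYRK2 open reading frame, encoding dual-specificity tyrosine-(Y)-phosphorylation regulated kinase 2. The plasmid is propagated in bacteria under ampicillin selection, and a recombination-deficient strain is recommended to limit rearrangement, as is common for plasmids carrying repeated retroviral sequences. In mammalian cells, a neomycin resistance marker allows transduced or transfected populations to be selected with G418. No feature table accompanies the record, so the promoter driving the insert, the bacterial origin and the arrangement of the viral elements are not stated, and the copy number is listed as unknown.

The DYRK2 ORF was first cloned into a Gateway entry vector and then moved into the destination backbone by an LR recombination reaction. This places it in frame behind two N-terminal elements supplied by the backbone: a myristoylation signal and a Flag epitope. A myristoylation sequence directs lipid modification of the N terminus and so targets the fusion protein to membranes, a strategy often used to promote kinase activation. The Flag tag allows the protein to be detected or immunoprecipitated with standard antibodies.

The construct is one member of a library of myristoylated, Flag-tagged human kinase clones assembled for functional genomic studies of oncogenes in breast cancer. It suits stable, retrovirus-mediated kinase expression in gain-of-function experiments. The depositors note that the identity of the gene was verified, but the clone has not been fully sequenced for minor mutations.
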