Addgene plasmid #20479: pWZL Neo Myr Flag DYRK2
Depositing lab: William Hahn & Jean Zhao. Depositing organization: Dana-Farber Cancer Institute. Publication: Integrative Genomic Approaches Identify IKBKE as a Breast Cancer Oncogene (Kinase Library Clones). Boehm JS, Zhao JJ, Yao J, Kim SY, Firestein R, Dunn IF, Sjostrom SK, Garraway LA, Weremowicz S, Richardson AL, Greulich H, Stewart CJ, Mulvey LA, Shen RR, Ambrogio L, Hirozane-Kishikawa T, Hill DE, Vidal M, Meyerson M, Grenier JK, Hinkle G, Root DE, Roberts TM, Lander ES, Polyak K, Hahn WC. Cell. 2007 Jun 15. 129(6):1065-1079. 10.1016/j.cell.2007.03.052 PubMed 17574021.
Backbone
  Vector backbone: pWZL-Neo-Myr-Flag-DEST
  Backbone manufacturer: William Hahn Lab (available at Addgene, #15300)
  Vector type: Mammalian Expression, Retroviral
  Selectable markers: Neomycin (select with G418)
Growth in bacteria
  Bacterial resistance: Ampicillin, 100 μg/mL
  Growth temperature: 37°C
  Growth strain: Stbl3
  Growth instructions: Stbl3 cells to prevent recombination.
  Copy number: Unknown
Gene/Insert
  Gene/Insert name: DYRK2 (alt name: dual-specificity tyrosine-(Y)-phosphorylation regulated kinase 2)
  Species: H. sapiens (human)
  GenBank ID: NM_003583
  Entrez Gene: DYRK2
  Tag / fusion protein: Myr (N terminal on backbone); Flag (N terminal on backbone)
  Cloning method: Gateway Cloning
  Sequencing primers: 5′ pWZL-Fwd (GAA CCT CCT CGT TCG ACC); 3′ pWZL-Rev (TTC CGG GCC CTC ACA TTG)
Resource information
  A portion of this plasmid was derived from a plasmid made by: 1-A8
Terms and licenses: Academic/Nonprofit Terms; Industry Terms: Not Available to Industry
Depositor comments: ORFs were cloned into Gateway compatible pEntry vectors. An LR recombination reaction was performed to move the ORF to pWZL-Neo-Myr-Flag DEST such that the ORF would have 5' myristoylation and flag tags. This plasmid is part of a kinase library, and the gene has been verified, but has not been fully sequenced for minor mutations. Please see the following link for plasmids from this article that are not part of the kinase library http://www.addgene.org/pubmed/17574021
How to cite: pWZL Neo Myr Flag DYRK2 was a gift from William Hahn & Jean Zhao (Addgene plasmid # 20479 ; http://n2t.net/addgene:20479 ; RRID:Addgene_20479)
